>Addgene plasmid #160419 | pJH74_pCMV_hyCal7 | addgene full sequence | sequence record 316173 | Addgene NGS Result
GACATTGATTATTGACTAGTTATTAATAGTAATCAATTACGGGGTCATTAGTTCATAGCCCATATATGGA
GTTCCGCGTTACATAACTTACGGTAAATGGCCCGCCTGGCTGACCGCCCAACGACCCCCGCCCATTGACG
TCAATAATGACGTATGTTCCCATAGTAACGCCAATAGGGACTTTCCATTGACGTCAATGGGTGGAGTATT
TACGGTAAACTGCCCACTTGGCAGTACATCAAGTGTATCATATGCCAAGTACGCCCCCTATTGACGTCAA
TGACGGTAAATGGCCCGCCTGGCATTATGCCCAGTACATGACCTTATGGGACTTTCCTACTTGGCAGTAC
ATCTACGTATTAGTCATCGCTATTACCATGGTGATGCGGTTTTGGCAGTACATCAATGGGCGTGGATAGC
GGTTTGACTCACGGGGATTTCCAAGTCTCCACCCCATTGACGTCAATGGGAGTTTGTTTTGGCACCAAAA
TCAACGGGACTTTCCAAAATGTCGTAACAACTCCGCCCCATTGACGCAAATGGGCGGTAGGCGTGTACGG
TGGGAGGTCTATATAAGCAGAGCTCTCTGGCTAACTAGAGAACCCACTGCTTACTGGCTTATCGAAATTA
ATACGACTCACTATAGGGAGACCCAAGCTTGGTACCGAGCTCGGATCCACTAGTAACGGCCGCCAGTGTG
CTGGAATTGATTAATACAAGTTTGTACAAAAAAGCAGGCTTAGCTAGCGCCACCATGAGAATCAGACTGA
AGGAGAGAATGAGAAAAATTGTGCAGGAAAGACTGACCGTGAAACAGATTTTTAAAAGATATATCGAGAG
CTCTACCCTGCACGGATTTTGTTATGTGTGTATGGACACATTCCTGGGAAGAAGACTGATTTGGGCCGTG
CTGATGATCCTGGGAGCCATCTATTTCATTTTTAAACTGAGATACGGCATCAAGGAATACTTTGACTATC
CATTCAGCACCCTGTCTACAGTGGAATATGTGGACGATCTGCTGTTTCCAGCCGTGTCTGTGTGCGCTAC
CAATAGCTACATTGCCTCTCAGGTGTATACCAATCAGCTGAATACAATGTATAAGGAGGGAAGACTGCCA
CTGGATAACAACCAGTCTATCCCAGAATATAACATTCCAGGAGACGAGCTGGTGAAGACCCTGAAGAACA
GCAGCCTGACAATTGAGTCTCTGCTGAAGTATTGTGACTGGATCATGCAGGACACATCTCACCCACTGGT
GACCCCAAATAATTGTGGAGCTCTGAATTTTACAAGCTATTTTAATTACAAGGGAGAGCAGTGCCATACC
CTGAACAGCGGAGCTAAAGGACATGAACTGCTGAAGGTGAGCGATGTGGGAATCTCTCATGGATACGAAC
TGGTGTTTGACCTGCAGACAAACGAGGTTATTAAGAACTATCAGCTGAGCGGAATGAGAATCGTGATCCA
TGATCAGGTGTTCCCACCACAGCTGGTGGATGGATTCTTTATCAGCCCAGGATTCAAGACCTACATCAAG
CTGGGAATTACCCAGTCTCAGTCTCTGCCACCACCATATTCTACAGAATGCGGACAGAAAAAACTGAAGT
ATTATGCTATCTATAGCCAGAGACTGTGCCTGCTGGAGACCCTGACAGACTTCACAGGAGACCTGTGCGG
ATGTAGAGATGTGTTTATGCCAGAGAACGGACTGCCATTCTGTAGCCTGCAGGAACTGTATAGCTGCATG
TACCCAGCTAAAGAGTCTTTTAGCGAATTCACCATGAGAAAAGAGTGTCCAAGCGATTGCGAAGAAAGAA
CCTTTAGCTACGAGCTGTCTGAGGCTAGATATCTGCACAATCCACCAATTGGACTGTCTCTGAGCAGACT
GGATAAACTGCAGCTGGACAAGTCTCTGCCAAGCGAGGCTCACCTGTCTAAACTGGCTAAAAGCCTGACA
CCAAAAGAACTGGATGCCTACATCGAAAGCAACATCATCAGCGTGATTCTGTTTTTCGGAGATACCAGAA
TCGATTACCACGAACAGGAAGCCACAAACGACTTTTTCCAGTTCCTGGGAAATATGGGAGGAGAATTTGG
ACTGATGCTGGGAGCTTCCCTGCTGACCTTCGTGGAATTCATTGACCTGTTTATTGTGCTGCTGTACCAC
CAGATGCTGAGACTGTATAACCTGAGAAAGATTCCAGACATTTTTGCCAGCAAAAGAAACAGAAATAAGG
AAAAAACCAAGAAGTGTGAGAACGTGTGAGGATCCACCCAGCTTTCTTGTACAAAGTGGTCCTCGAGCAT
GCATCTAGAGGGCCCTATTCTATAGTGTCACCTAAATGCTAGAGCTCGCTGATCAGCCTCGACTGTGCCT
TCTAGTTGCCAGCCATCTGTTGTTTGCCCCTCCCCCGTGCCTTCCTTGACCCTGGAAGGTGCCACTCCCA
CTGTCCTTTCCTAATAAAATGAGGAAATTGCATCGCATTGTCTGAGTAGGTGTCATTCTATTCTGGGGGG
TGGGGTGGGGCAGGACAGCAAGGGGGAGGATTGGGAAGACAATAGCAGGCATGCTGGGGATGCGGTGGGC
TCTATGGCTTCTGAGGCGGAAAGAACCAGCTGGGGCTCTAGGGGGTATCCCC
[124 nt withheld, positions 2643-2766]
C
[91 nt withheld, positions 2768-2858]
A
[49 nt withheld, positions 2860-2908]
CCTTTGACGTTGGAGTCCACGTTCTTT
[37 nt withheld, positions 2936-2972]
ACCCTATCTCGGTCTATTCTTTTGATTTATAAGGGATTTTGCCGATTTCGGCCTATTGGTTAAAAAATGA
GCTGATTTAACAAAAATTTAACGCGAATTAATTCTGTGGAATGTGTGTCAGTTAGGGTGTGGAAAGTCCC
CAGGCTCCCCAGCAGGCAGAAGTATGCAAAGCATGCATCTCAATTAGTCAGCAACCAGGTGTGGAAAGTC
CCCAGGCTCCCCAGCAGGCAGAAGTATGCAAAGCATGCATCTCAATTAGTCAGCAACCATAGTCCCGCCC
CTAACTCCGCCCATCCCGCCCCTAACTCCGCCCAGTTCCGCCCATTCTCCGCCCCATGGCTGACTAATTT
TTTTTATTTATGCAGAGGCCGAGGCCGCCTCTGCCTCTGAGCTATTCCAGAAGTAGTGAGGAGGCTTTTT
TGGAGGCCTAGGCTTTTGCAAAAAGCTCCCGGGAGCTTGTATATCCATTTTCGGATCTGATCAAGAGACA
GGATGAGGATCGTTTCGCATGATTGAACAAGATGGATTGCACGCAGGTTCTCCGGCCGCTTGGGTGGAGA
GGCTATTCGGCTATGACTGGGCACAACAGACAATCGGCTGCTCTGATGCCGCCGTGTTCCGGCTGTCAGC
GCAGGGGCGCCCGGTTCTTTTTGTCAAGACCGACCTGTCCGGTGCCCTGAATGAACTGCAGGACGAGGCA
GCGCGGCTATCGTGGCTGGCCACGACGGGCGTTCCTTGCGCAGCTGTGCTCGACGTTGTCACTGAAGCGG
GAAGGGACTGGCTGCTATTGGGCGAAGTGCCGGGGCAGGATCTCCTGTCATCTCACCTTGCTCCTGCCGA
GAAAGTATCCATCATGGCTGATGCAATGCGGCGGCTGCATACGCTTGATCCGGCTACCTGCCCATTCGAC
CACCAAGCGAAACATCGCATCGAGCGAGCACGTACTCGGATGGAAGCCGGTCTTGTCGATCAGGATGATC
TGGACGAAGAGCATCAGGGGCTCGCGCCAGCCGAACTGTTCGCCAGGCTCAAGGCGCGCATGCCCGACGG
CGAGGATCTCGTCGTGACCCATGGCGATGCCTGCTTGCCGAATATCATGGTGGAAAATGGCCGCTTTTCT
GGATTCATCGACTGTGGCCGGCTGGGTGTGGCGGACCGCTATCAGGACATAGCGTTGGCTACCCGTGATA
TTGCTGAAGAGCTTGGCGGCGAATGGGCTGACCGCTTCCTCGTGCTTTACGGTATCGCCGCTCCCGATTC
GCAGCGCATCGCCTTCTATCGCCTTCTTGACGAGTTCTTCTGAGCGGGACTCTGGGGTTCGAAATGACCG
ACCAAGCGACGCCCAACCTGCCATCACGAGATTTCGATTCCACCGCCGCCTTCTATGAAAGGTTGGGCTT
CGGAATCGTTTTCCGGGACGCCGGCTGGATGATCCTCCAGCGCGGGGATCTCATGCTGGAGTTCTTCGCC
CACCCCAACTTGTTTATTGCAGCTTATAATGGTTACAAATAAAGCAATAGCATCACAAATTTCACAAATA
AAGCATTTTTTTCACTGCATTCTAGTTGTGGTTTGTCCAAACTCATCAATGTATCTTATCATGTCTGTAT
ACCGTCGACCTCTAGCTAGAGCTTGGCGTAATCATGGTCATAGCTGTTTCCTGTGTGAAATTGTTATCCG
CTCACAATTCCACACAACATACGAGCCGGAAGCATAAAGTGTAAAGCCTGGGGTGCCTAATGAGTGAGCT
AACTCACATTAATTGCGTTGCGCTCACTGCCCGCTTTCCAGTCGGGAAACCTGTCGTGCCAGCTGCATTA
ATGAATCGGCCAACGCGCGGGGAGAGGCGGTTTGCGTATTGGGCGCTCTTCCGCTTCCTCGCTCACTGAC
TCGCTGCGCTCGGTCGTTCGGCTGCGGCGAGCGGTATCAGCTCACTCAAAGGCGGTAATACGGTTATCCA
CAGAATCAGGGGATAACGCAGGAAAGAACATGTGAGCAAAAGGCCAGCAAAAGGCCAGGAACCGTAAAAA
GGCCGCGTTGCTGGCGTTTTTCCATAGGCTCCGCCCCCCTGACGAGCATCACAAAAATCGACGCTCAAGT
CAGAGGTGGCGAAACCCGACAGGACTATAAAGATACCAGGCGTTTCCCCCTGGAAGCTCCCTCGTGCGCT
CTCCTGTTCCGACCCTGCCGCTTACCGGATACCTGTCCGCCTTTCTCCCTTCGGGAAGCGTGGCGCTTTC
TCATAGCTCACGCTGTAGGTATCTCAGTTCGGTGTAGGTCGTTCGCTCCAAGCTGGGCTGTGTGCACGAA
CCCCCCGTTCAGCCCGACCGCTGCGCCTTATCCGGTAACTATCGTCTTGAGTCCAACCCGGTAAGACACG
ACTTATCGCCACTGGCAGCAGCCACTGGTAACAGGATTAGCAGAGCGAGGTATGTAGGCGGTGCTACAGA
GTTCTTGAAGTGGTGGCCTAACTACGGCTACACTAGAAGAACAGTATTTGGTATCTGCGCTCTGCTGAAG
CCAGTTACCTTCGGAAAAAGAGTTGGTAGCTCTTGATCCGGCAAACAAACCACCGCTGGTAGCGGTGGTT
TTTTTGTTTGCAAGCAGCAGATTACGCGCAGAAAAAAAGGATCTCAAGAAGATCCTTTGATCTTTTCTAC
GGGGTCTGACGCTCAGTGGAACGAAAACTCACGTTAAGGGATTTTGGTCATGAGATTATCAAAAAGGATC
TTCACCTAGATCCTTTTAAATTAAAAATGAAGTTTTAAATCAATCTAAAGTATATATGAGTAAACTTGGT
CTGACAGTTACCAATGCTTAATCAGTGAGGCACCTATCTCAGCGATCTGTCTATTTCGTTCATCCATAGT
TGCCTGACTCCCCGTCGTGTAGATAACTACGATACGGGAGGGCTTACCATCTGGCCCCAGTGCTGCAATG
ATACCGCGAGACCCACGCTCACCGGCTCCAGATTTATCAGCAATAAACCAGCCAGCCGGAAGGGCCGAGC
GCAGAAGTGGTCCTGCAACTTTATCCGCCTCCATCCAGTCTATTAATTGTTGCCGGGAAGCTAGAGTAAG
TAGTTCGCCAGTTAATAGTTTGCGCAACGTTGTTGCCATTGCTACAGGCATCGTGGTGTCACGCTCGTCG
TTTGGTATGGCTTCATTCAGCTCCGGTTCCCAACGATCAAGGCGAGTTACATGATCCCCCATGTTGTGCA
AAAAAGCGGTTAGCTCCTTCGGTCCTCCGATCGTTGTCAGAAGTAAGTTGGCCGCAGTGTTATCACTCAT
GGTTATGGCAGCACTGCATAATTCTCTTACTGTCATGCCATCCGTAAGATGCTTTTCTGTGACTGGTGAG
TACTCAACCAAGTCATTCTGAGAATAGTGTATGCGGCGACCGAGTTGCTCTTGCCCGGCGTCAATACGGG
ATAATACCGCGCCACATAGCAGAACTTTAAAAGTGCTCATCATTGGAAAACGTTCTTCGGGGCGAAAACT
CTCAAGGATCTTACCGCTGTTGAGATCCAGTTCGATGTAACCCACTCGTGCACCCAACTGATCTTCAGCA
TCTTTTACTTTCACCAGCGTTTCTGGGTGAGCAAAAACAGGAAGGCAAAATGCCGCAAAAAAGGGAATAA
GGGCGACACGGAAATGTTGAATACTCATACTCTTCCTTTTTCAATATTATTGAAGCATTTATCAGGGTTA
TTGTCTCATGAGCGGATACATATTTGAATGTATTTAGAAAAATAAACAAATAGGGGTTCCGCGCACATTT
CCCCGAAAAGTGCCACCTGACGTCGACGGATCGGGAGATCTCCCGATCCCCTATGGTGCACTCTCAGTAC
AATCTGCTCTGATGCCGCATAGTTAAGCCAGTATCTGCTCCCTGCTTGTGTGTTGGAGGTCGCTGAGTAG
TGCGCGAGCAAAATTTAAGCTACAACAAGGCAAGGCTTGACCGACAATTGCATGAAGAATCTGCTTAGGG
TTAGGCGTTTTGCGCTGCTTCGCGATGTACGGGCCAGATATACGCGTT
Features (pLannotate 1.2.2; 22 found; start..end, strand, type, name):
      1..380     +  enhancer       CMV enhancer: human cytomegalovirus immediate early enhancer
    381..584     +  promoter       CMV promoter: human cytomegalovirus (CMV) immediate early promoter
    580..613     +  LTR            5' LTR (truncated) (fragment): truncated 5' long terminal repeat (LTR) from HIV-1
    629..647     +  promoter       T7 promoter: promoter for bacteriophage T7 RNA polymerase
    716..740     +  protein_bind   attB1: mutant version of attB; recombination site for the Gateway® BP reaction BP Clonase™
   2276..2300    -  protein_bind   attB2: mutant version of attB; recombination site for the Gateway® BP reaction BP Clonase™
   2329..2347    -  promoter       SP6 promoter: promoter for bacteriophage SP6 RNA polymerase
   2373..2597    +  polyA_signal   bGH poly(A) signal: bovine growth hormone polyadenylation signal
   2601..2622    +  promoter       SV40 promoter (fragment): SV40 enhancer and early promoter
   2643..3071    +  rep_origin     f1 ori (sequence partly withheld): f1 bacteriophage origin of replication; arrow indicates direction of (+) strand synthesis
   3085..3414    +  promoter       SV40 promoter: SV40 enhancer and early promoter
   3481..4272    +  CDS            neo: KKA2_KLEPN - Also known as kan, nptII. Experimental evidence at protein level: Swiss-Prot protein existence level 1. Resistance to kanamycin, neomycin, paromomycin, ribostamycin, butirosin and gentamicin B. From Klebsiella pneumoniae.
   4296..4454    +  CDS            ble (fragment): BLE_KLEPN - Experimental evidence at protein level: Swiss-Prot protein existence level 1. Binding protein with a strong affinity to the bleomycin family of antibiotics. Binds to CL990; an antimitotic-antibiotic compound. From Klebsiella pneumoniae.
   4449..4570    +  polyA_signal   SV40 poly(A) signal: SV40 polyadenylation signal
   4643..4659    -  protein_bind   lac operator: The lac repressor binds to the lac operator to inhibit transcription in E. coli. This inhibition can be relieved by adding lactose or isopropyl-β-D-thiogalactopyranoside (IPTG). lac repressor encoded by lacI
   4667..4697    -  promoter       lac promoter: promoter for the E. coli lac operon
   4712..4733    -  protein_bind   CAP binding site: CAP binding activates transcription in the presence of cAMP. E. coli catabolite activator protein
   4746..4838    -  CDS            lacI (fragment): lac repressor; lacI; The lac repressor binds to the lac operator to inhibit transcription in E. coli. This inhibition can be relieved by adding lactose or isopropyl-β-D-thiogalactopyranoside (IPTG).
   5021..5609    -  rep_origin     ori: high-copy-number ColE1/pMB1/pBR322/pUC origin of replication
   5780..6640    -  CDS            AmpR: β-lactamase; bla; confers resistance to ampicillin, carbenicillin, and related antibiotics
   6641..6745    -  promoter       AmpR promoter: bla
   6804..6856    -  misc_feature   bom (fragment): basis of mobility region from pBR322
