[The description below was written by a language model from this plasmid's Addgene catalogue record and pLannotate feature annotations shown in this document.]
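Description:
pJH74_pCMV_hyCal7 is a 7.0 kb mammalian expression plasmid built on the pEZY3 backbone, a Gateway-compatible vector. It is maintained in E. coli through a high-copy ColE1/pUC-type origin and selected with ampicillin via the β-lactamase gene and its native promoter. An f1 origin is also present. For selection in mammalian cells, the backbone carries a neomycin phosphotransferase cassette driven by the SV40 enhancer/early promoter and terminated by an SV40 polyadenylation signal. The short HIV-1 LTR, ble, lacI and bom matches in the annotation are fragments and look like backbone remnants or partial sequence hits rather than functional elements.

The payload is a synthetic coding sequence called hyCal7, also known as hyNaC7, which the record describes as one component of the HyCal system. It was obtained by gene synthesis and inserted by Gibson assembly. The feature table does not annotate the open reading frame itself. Its position can be inferred from the roughly 1.5 kb unannotated interval between the attB1 and attB2 sites. This interval lies downstream of the human cytomegalovirus immediate early enhancer and promoter and upstream of the bovine growth hormone polyadenylation signal. T7 and SP6 promoters flank the insert region and could support in vitro transcription or serve as sequencing primer sites. No epitope tag or fluorescent reporter is annotated.

The construct provides strong constitutive expression of this HyCal subunit in cultured mammalian cells. The associated work concerns a genetically encoded tool for reconstituting synthetic modulatory neurotransmission and reconnecting neural circuits. The record does not state which other components must be co-expressed with hyCal7.
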