Addgene plasmid #160419: pJH74_pCMV_hyCal7
Purpose: CMV promoter driving HyCal component (HyNaC7)
Depositing lab: Daniel Colón-Ramos. Depositing organization: Yale University. Publication: A genetically encoded tool for reconstituting synthetic modulatory neurotransmission and reconnect neural circuits in vivo. Hawk JD, Wisdom EM, Sengupta T, Kashlan ZD, Colon-Ramos DA. Nat Commun. 2021 Aug 9;12(1):4795. doi: 10.1038/s41467-021-24690-9. PubMed 34373460.
Backbone
  Vector backbone: pEZY3
  Vector type: Mammalian Expression
Growth in bacteria
  Bacterial resistance: Ampicillin, 100 μg/mL
  Growth temperature: 37°C
  Growth strain: DH5alpha
  Copy number: High Copy
Gene/Insert
  Gene/Insert name: pEZY3 CMV-hyCal7 (alt name: hyNaC7)
  Species: Synthetic
  Promoter: CMV
  Cloning method: Gibson Cloning
Resource information
  A portion of this plasmid was derived from a plasmid made by: Synthesis
Terms and licenses: Academic/Nonprofit Terms; Industry Terms: Not Available to Industry
How to cite: pJH74_pCMV_hyCal7 was a gift from Daniel Colón-Ramos (Addgene plasmid # 160419 ; http://n2t.net/addgene:160419 ; RRID:Addgene_160419)
